Addgene plasmid #57613: tdEos-Farnesyl-5
Purpose: Localization: Plasma Membrane, Excitation: 505 / 569, Emission: 516 / 581
Depositing lab: Michael Davidson. Depositing organization: Florida State University, Tallahassee. Publication: Nanoscale architecture of integrin-based cell adhesions. Kanchanawong P, Shtengel G, Pasapera AM, Ramko EB, Davidson MW, Hess HF, Waterman CM. Nature. 2010 Nov 25;468(7323):580-4. doi: 10.1038/nature09621. PubMed 21107430.
Backbone
  Vector backbone: tdEos
  Backbone size w/o insert (bp): 4750
  Vector type: Mammalian Expression
  Selectable markers: Neomycin (select with G418)
Growth in bacteria
  Bacterial resistance: Kanamycin, 50 μg/mL
  Growth temperature: 37°C
  Growth strain: DH5alpha
  Copy number: High Copy
Gene/Insert
  Gene/Insert name: Farnesyl (alt name: NM_001130442.1)
  Species: H. sapiens (human)
  Mutation: encodes final 20 aa of NM_001130442.1
  Entrez Gene: HRAS (a.k.a. C-BAS/HAS, C-H-RAS, C-HA-RAS1, CTLO, H-RASIDX, HAMSV, HRAS1, RASH1, p21ras)
  Promoter: CMV
  Tag / fusion protein: tdEos
  Cloning method: Unknown
  Sequencing primers: 5′ CMV-F; 3′ SV40pA-R
Terms and licenses: Academic/Nonprofit Terms; Industry Terms
Depositor comments: . Excitation = 505 / 569; Emission = 516 / 581
How to cite: tdEos-Farnesyl-5 was a gift from Michael Davidson (Addgene plasmid # 57613 ; http://n2t.net/addgene:57613 ; RRID:Addgene_57613)
