[The description below was written by a language model from this plasmid's Addgene catalogue record.]
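Description:
tdEos-Farnesyl-5 is a mammalian expression plasmid built on a tdEos fluorescent-protein backbone (about 4.75 kb without the insert). It is maintained in E. coli as a high-copy plasmid under kanamycin selection. It also carries a neomycin resistance marker, so transfected mammalian cells can be selected with G418. No feature table accompanies the record, so the origin of replication and other backbone elements are not stated. The listed 3′ sequencing primer does imply an SV40 polyadenylation signal downstream of the expression cassette.

The payload is a CMV promoter-driven fusion of tdEos to the final 20 amino acids of human HRAS. This C-terminal segment contains the CAAX-type farnesylation signal, which directs lipid modification of the protein and anchors it to the inner leaflet of the plasma membrane. The fragment lacks the rest of the Ras protein, so it acts as a targeting tag only. The record does not spell out the orientation of the fusion. A CAAX motif must lie at the extreme C-terminus to function, however, and that requirement places tdEos upstream of the farnesyl sequence. The "5" in the name probably refers to a linker length, but this is not explained.

tdEos is a tandem-dimer form of the green-to-red photoconvertible protein Eos. The recorded excitation/emission values are 505/516 nm for the green state and 569/581 nm for the converted red state. The construct therefore serves as a photoconvertible plasma membrane marker. It suits live-cell membrane labelling, optical highlighting and tracking experiments. It also suits single-molecule localization super-resolution microscopy, in keeping with the associated study on the nanoscale architecture of integrin-based adhesions.
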