>Addgene plasmid #57613 | tdEos-Farnesyl-5 | depositor partial sequence | sequence record 88765 | insert sequence
AGATCCGCTAGCGCTACCGGTCGCCACCATGAGTGCGATTAAGCCAGACATGAAGATCAACCTCCGTATG
GAAGGCAACGTAAACGGGCACCACTTTGTGATCGACGGAGATGGTACAGGCAAGCCTTTTGAGGGAAAAC
AGAGTATGGATCTTGAAGTCAAAGAGGGCGGACCTCTGCCTTTTGCCTTTGATATCCTGACCACTGCATT
CCATTACGGCAACAGGGTATTCGCCGAATATCCAGACCACATACAAGACTATTTTAAGCAGTCGTTTCCT
AAGGGGTATTCGTGGGAACGAAGCTTGACTTTCGAAGACGGGGGCATTTGCATTGCCAGAAACGACATAA
CAATGGAAGGGGACACTTTCTATAATAAAGTTCGATTTCACGGTGTAAACTTTCCCGCCAATGGTCCAGT
TATGCAGAAGAAGACGCTGAAATGGGAGCCCTCCACTGAGAAAATGTATGTGCGTGATGGAGTGCTGACT
GGTGATATTCGCATGGCTTTGTTGCTTGAAGGAAATGCCCATTACCGATGTGACTTCAGAACTACTTACA
AAGCTAAGGAGAAGGGTGTCAAGTTACCAGGCTACCACTTTGTGGACCACTGCATTGAGATTTTAAGCCA
TGACAAAGATTACAACAAGGTTAAGCTGTATGAGCATGCTGTTGCTCATTCTGGATTGCCTGACAATGCC
AGACGATCCGGTAGCGGTCACGGTACTGGTTCTACTGGTTCTGGTTCTTCTGAGAGTGCGATTAAGCCAG
ACATGAAGATCAACCTCCGTATGGAAGGCAACGTAAACGGGCACCACTTTGTGATCGACGGAGATGGTAC
AGGCAAGCCTTTTGAGGGAAAACAGAGTATGGATCTTGAAGTCAAAGAGGGCGGACCTCTGCCTTTTGCC
TTTGATATCCTGACCACTGCATTCCATTACGGCAACAGGGTATTCGCCGAATATCCAGACCACATACAAG
ACTATTTTAAGCAGTCGTTTCCTAAGGGGTATTCGTGGGAACGAAGCTTGACTTTCGAAGACGGGGGCAT
TTGCATTGCCAGAAACGACATAACAATGGAAGGGGACACTTTCTATAATAAAGTTCGATTTCACGGTGTA
AACTTTCCCGCCAATGGTCCAGTTATGCAGAAGAAGACGCTGAAATGGGAGCCCTCCACTGAGAAAATGT
ATGTGCGTGATGGAGTGCTGACTGGTGATATTCGCATGGCTTTGTTGCTTGAAGGAAATGCCCATTACCG
ATGTGACTTCAGAACTACTTACAAAGCTAAGGAGAAGGGTGTCAAGTTACCAGGCTACCACTTTGTGGAC
CACTGCATTGAGATTTTAAGCCATGACAAAGATTACAACAAGGTTAAGCTGTATGAGCATGCTGTTGCTC
ATTCTGGATTGCCTGACAATGCCAGACGATCCGGACTCAGATCTAAGCTGAACCCTCCTGATGAGAGTGG
CCCCGGCTGCATGAGCTGCAAGTGTGTGCTCTCCTGAGAATTCTGCAGTCGACGGTACCGCGGGCCCGGG
ATCCACCGGATCTAGATAACTGATCATAATCAGCCATACCACATTT
