>Addgene plasmid #57613 | tdEos-Farnesyl-5 | addgene partial sequence | sequence record 120362 | SV40pA-R 5'-GAAATTTGTGATGCTATTGC-3'
CAACAACAAATTGCATTCATTTTATGTTTCAGGTTCAGGGGGAGGTGTGGGAGGTTTTTTAAAGCAAGTA
AAACCTCTACAAATGTGGTATGGCTGATTATGATCAGTTATCTAGATCCGGTGGATCCCGGGCCCGCGGT
ACCGTCGACTGCAGAATTCTCAGGAGAGCACACACTTGCAGCTCATGCAGCCGGGGCCACTCTCATCAGG
AGGGTTCAGCTTAGATCTGAGTCCGGATCGTCTGGCATTGTCAGGCAATCCAGAATGAGCAACAGCATGC
TCATACAGCTTAACCTTGTTGTAATCTTTGTCATGGCTTAAAATCTCAATGCAGTGGTCCACAAAGTGGT
AGCCTGGTAACTTGACACCCTTCTCCTTAGCTTTGTAAGTAGTTCTGAAGTCACATCGGTAATGGGCATT
TCCTTCAAGCAACAAAGCCATGCGAATATCACCAGTCAGCACTCCATCACGCACATACATTTTCTCAGTG
GAGGGCTCCCATTTCAGCGTCTTCTTCTGCATAACTGGACCATTGGCGGGAAAGTTTACACCGTGAAATC
GAACTTTATTATAGAAAGTGTCCCCTTCCATTGTTATGTCGTTTCTGGCAATGCAAATGCCCCCGTCTTC
GAAAGTCAAGCTTCGTTCCCACGAATACCCCTTAGGAAACGACTGCTTAAAATAGTCTTGTATGTGGTCT
GGATATTCGGCGAATACCCTGTTGCCGTAATGGAATGCAGTGGTCAGGATATCAAAGGCAAAAGGCAGAG
GTCCG
